Addgene plasmid #47329: pcDNA5-H2B-AID-EYFP
Purpose: for plasmid integration using the Flp-In system. AID at C-terminal
Depositing lab: Don Cleveland. Depositing organization: Ludwig Institute For Cancer Research, San Diego Branch. Publication: Inducible, reversible system for the rapid and complete degradation of proteins in mammalian cells. Holland AJ, Fachinetti D, Han JS, Cleveland DW. Proc Natl Acad Sci U S A. 2012 Dec 4;109(49):E3350-7. doi: 10.1073/pnas.1216880109. Epub 2012 Nov 12. PubMed 23150568.
Backbone
  Vector backbone: pcDNA5/FRT/TO
  Backbone manufacturer: Invitrogen
  Total vector size (bp): 6875
  Vector type: Mammalian Expression
  Selectable markers: Hygromycin
Growth in bacteria
  Bacterial resistance: Ampicillin, 100 μg/mL
  Growth temperature: 37°C
  Growth strain: XL10 Gold
  Copy number: High Copy
Gene/Insert
  Gene/Insert name: histone H2B (alt name: H2B)
  Species: H. sapiens (human)
  Insert size (bp): 6875
  GenBank ID: NP_066402.2
  Entrez Gene: H2BC21 (a.k.a. GL105, H2B, H2B-GL105, H2B.1, H2BE, H2BFQ, H2BGL105, H2BQ, HIST2H2BE)
  Tag / fusion protein: AID (C terminal on insert); EYFP (C terminal on insert)
  Cloning method: Restriction Enzyme; 5′ cloning site HindIII (not destroyed); 3′ cloning site XmaI (not destroyed)
  Sequencing primers: 5′ CTTAAGCTTACCGGTGCCGCCACCatgccagagccagcgaagtctgctcc; 3′ CAT CCC GGG CTT AGC GCT GGT GTA CTT GGT GAT GGC CTT AGT ACC CTC GG
Resource information
  A portion of this plasmid was derived from a plasmid made by: The AID ORF was a kind gift from Masato Kanemaki (National Institute of Genetics, Mishima, Japan).
Terms and licenses: Academic/Nonprofit Terms; Industry Terms: Not Available to Industry
Depositor comments: Nishimura et al., 2009, Nature Methods
How to cite: pcDNA5-H2B-AID-EYFP was a gift from Don Cleveland (Addgene plasmid # 47329 ; http://n2t.net/addgene:47329 ; RRID:Addgene_47329)
