[The description below was written by a language model from this plasmid's Addgene catalogue record and pLannotate feature annotations shown in this document.]
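Description:
pcDNA5-H2B-AID-EYFP is a mammalian expression plasmid of about 6.9 kb built on the pcDNA5/FRT/TO backbone and intended for site-specific genomic integration with the Flp-In system. In bacteria it is maintained at high copy through a ColE1/pUC-type origin and selected with ampicillin via the β-lactamase gene. The two annotated sequence records (depositor and sequencing-derived) differ by one nucleotide in length and in numbering origin but show the same set of features. The catalogue lists the insert size as equal to the whole plasmid, which appears to be a data-entry artefact rather than the true insert length.

The expression cassette uses the CMV immediate-early enhancer and promoter followed by short tet operator matches, consistent with the tetracycline-regulated CMV/TetO design of the "TO" backbone, in which transcription is repressed in cells expressing Tet repressor until tetracycline or doxycycline is added. This drives human histone H2B fused at its C terminus to an auxin-inducible degron (AID) derived from Arabidopsis IAA17 and then to EYFP, terminated by the bGH polyadenylation signal. The annotation tool marks only the minimal degron core, but the spacing between H2B and EYFP suggests a longer AID segment is present.

Downstream lies an FRT site directly preceding a hygromycin resistance gene with an SV40 poly(A) signal and no annotated promoter of its own. In the Flp-In scheme, Flp-mediated recombination into a genomic FRT site places this gene behind a resident promoter, so hygromycin resistance reports correct integration. The resulting lines express a fluorescent chromatin marker that, in cells supplying the TIR1 auxin receptor, can be rapidly and reversibly degraded on auxin addition.
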