Features (pLannotate 1.2.2; 23 found; start..end, strand, type, name):
     28..80      -  misc_feature   bom (fragment): basis of mobility region from pBR322
    235..614     +  enhancer       CMV enhancer: human cytomegalovirus immediate early enhancer
    615..818     +  promoter       CMV promoter: human cytomegalovirus (CMV) immediate early promoter
    820..839     +  promoter       PLtetO-1 promoter (fragment): modified phage lambda PL promoter with tet operator sites (Lutz and Bujard, 1997)
    841..860     +  promoter       PLtetO-1 promoter (fragment): modified phage lambda PL promoter with tet operator sites (Lutz and Bujard, 1997)
    868..901     +  promoter       TRE3GV promoter (fragment): 3rd-generation Tet-responsive promoter that can be activated by binding of Tet-On® 3G, optimized for retroviral and lentiviral vectors
    999..1376    +  CDS            H2B: human histone H2B; HIST1H2BJ
   1572..1775    +  CDS            mini-AID: minimal degron from the auxin-responsive IAA17 protein of Arabidopsis thaliana (Kubota et al., 2013) acts as an auxin-inducible degron (AID) in the presence of TIR1
   2076..2792    +  CDS            EYFP: enhanced YFP mammalian codon-optimized
   2833..3057    +  polyA_signal   bGH poly(A) signal: bovine growth hormone polyadenylation signal
   3061..3082    +  promoter       SV40 promoter (fragment): SV40 enhancer and early promoter
   3103..3336    +  rep_origin     f1 ori (fragment) (sequence partly withheld): f1 bacteriophage origin of replication; arrow indicates direction of (+) strand synthesis
   3341..3388    +  protein_bind   FRT: FLP-mediated recombination occurs in the 8-bp core sequence TCTAGAAA (Turan and Bode, 2011). FLP recombinase from the Saccharomyces cerevisiae 2μ plasmid
   3396..4418    +  CDS            HygR: aminoglycoside phosphotransferase from E. coli; aph(4)-Ia; confers resistance to hygromycin
   4428..4553    +  CDS            ble (fragment): BLE_KLEPN - Experimental evidence at protein level: Swiss-Prot protein existence level 1. Binding protein with a strong affinity to the bleomycin family of antibiotics. Binds to CL990; an antimitotic-antibiotic compound. From Klebsiella pneumoniae.
   4548..4669    +  polyA_signal   SV40 poly(A) signal: SV40 polyadenylation signal
   4742..4758    -  protein_bind   lac operator: The lac repressor binds to the lac operator to inhibit transcription in E. coli. This inhibition can be relieved by adding lactose or isopropyl-β-D-thiogalactopyranoside (IPTG). lac repressor encoded by lacI
   4766..4796    -  promoter       lac promoter: promoter for the E. coli lac operon
   4811..4832    -  protein_bind   CAP binding site: CAP binding activates transcription in the presence of cAMP. E. coli catabolite activator protein
   4845..4937    -  CDS            lacI (fragment): lac repressor; lacI; The lac repressor binds to the lac operator to inhibit transcription in E. coli. This inhibition can be relieved by adding lactose or isopropyl-β-D-thiogalactopyranoside (IPTG).
   5120..5708    -  rep_origin     ori: high-copy-number ColE1/pMB1/pBR322/pUC origin of replication
   5879..6739    -  CDS            AmpR: β-lactamase; bla; confers resistance to ampicillin, carbenicillin, and related antibiotics
   6740..6844    -  promoter       AmpR promoter: bla
>Addgene plasmid #47329 | pcDNA5-H2B-AID-EYFP | depositor full sequence | sequence record 67419 | pcDNA5-H2B-AID-EYFP sequence 6875 bps
GACGGATCGGGAGATCTCCCGATCCCCTATGGTGCACTCTCAGTACAATCTGCTCTGATGCCGCATAGTT
AAGCCAGTATCTGCTCCCTGCTTGTGTGTTGGAGGTCGCTGAGTAGTGCGCGAGCAAAATTTAAGCTACA
ACAAGGCAAGGCTTGACCGACAATTGCATGAAGAATCTGCTTAGGGTTAGGCGTTTTGCGCTGCTTCGCG
ATGTACGGGCCAGATATACGCGTTGACATTGATTATTGACTAGTTATTAATAGTAATCAATTACGGGGTC
ATTAGTTCATAGCCCATATATGGAGTTCCGCGTTACATAACTTACGGTAAATGGCCCGCCTGGCTGACCG
CCCAACGACCCCCGCCCATTGACGTCAATAATGACGTATGTTCCCATAGTAACGCCAATAGGGACTTTCC
ATTGACGTCAATGGGTGGAGTATTTACGGTAAACTGCCCACTTGGCAGTACATCAAGTGTATCATATGCC
AAGTACGCCCCCTATTGACGTCAATGACGGTAAATGGCCCGCCTGGCATTATGCCCAGTACATGACCTTA
TGGGACTTTCCTACTTGGCAGTACATCTACGTATTAGTCATCGCTATTACCATGGTGATGCGGTTTTGGC
AGTACATCAATGGGCGTGGATAGCGGTTTGACTCACGGGGATTTCCAAGTCTCCACCCCATTGACGTCAA
TGGGAGTTTGTTTTGGCACCAAAATCAACGGGACTTTCCAAAATGTCGTAACAACTCCGCCCCATTGACG
CAAATGGGCGGTAGGCGTGTACGGTGGGAGGTCTATATAAGCAGAGCTCTCCCTATCAGTGATAGAGATC
TCCCTATCAGTGATAGAGATCGTCGACGAGCTCGTTTAGTGAACCGTCAGATCGCCTGGAGACGCCATCC
ACGCTGTTTTGACCTCCATAGAAGACACCGGGACCGATCCAGCCTCCGGACTCTAGCGTTTAAACTTAAG
CTTACCGGTGCCGCCACCATGCCAGAGCCAGCGAAGTCTGCTCCCGCCCCGAAAAAGGGCTCCAAGAAGG
CGGTGACTAAGGCGCAGAAGAAAGGCGGCAAGAAGCGCAAGCGCAGCCGCAAGGAGAGCTATTCCATCTA
TGTGTACAAGGTTCTGAAGCAGGTCCACCCTGACACCGGCATTTCGTCCAAGGCCATGGGCATCATGAAT
TCGTTTGTGAACGACATTTTCGAGCGCATCGCAGGTGAGGCTTCCCGCCTGGCGCATTACAACAAGCGCT
CGACCATCACCTCCAGGGAGATCCAGACGGCCGTGCGCCTGCTGCTGCCTGGGGAGTTGGCCAAGCACGC
CGTGTCCGAGGGTACTAAGGCCATCACCAAGTACACCAGCGCTAAGCCCGGGATGGGCAGTGTCGAGCTG
AATCTGAGGGAGACTGAGCTGTGTCTTGGTCTTCCCGGTGGAGATACAGTGGCTCCGGTAACCGGAAACA
AGAGAGGGTTCTCAGAGACGGTTGATCTGAAGCTAAATCTGAATAATGAGCCTGCAAACAAGGAAGGATC
TACGACTCATGACGTCGTGACTTTTGATTCCAAGGAGAAGAGTGCTTGTCCTAAAGATCCAGCCAAACCT
CCGGCCAAGGCACAAGTTGTGGGATGGCCACCGGTGAGATCATACCGGAAGAACGTGATGGTTTCCTGCC
AAAAATCAAGCGGTGGCCCGGAGGCGGCGGCGTTCGTGAAGGTATCAATGGACGGAGCACCGTACTTGAG
GAAAATCGATTTGAGGATGTATAAAAGCTACGATGAGCTTTCTAATGCTTTGTCCAACATGTTCAGCTCT
TTTACCATGGGCAAACATGGAGGAGAAGAAGGAATGATAGACTTCATGAATGAGAGGAAATTGATGGATT
TGGTGAATAGCTGGGACTATGTTCCCTCTTATGAAGACAAAGACGGTGATTGGATGCTCGTCGGCGACGT
TCCTTGGCCAATGTTCGTCGATACATGCAAGCGTTTACGTCTCATGAAAGGATCGGATGCCATTGGTCTC
GCTCCGAGGGCGATGGAGAAGTGCAAGAGCAGAGCTGCGGATCCAGTGAGCAAGGGCGAGGAGCTGTTCA
CCGGGGTGGTGCCCATCCTGGTCGAGCTGGACGGCGACGTAAACGGCCACAAGTTCAGCGTGTCCGGCGA
GGGCGAGGGCGATGCCACCTACGGCAAGCTGACCCTGAAGTTCATCTGCACCACCGGCAAGCTGCCCGTG
CCCTGGCCCACCCTCGTGACCACCTTCGGCTACGGCCTGCAGTGCTTCGCCCGCTACCCCGACCACATGA
AGCAGCACGACTTCTTCAAGTCCGCCATGCCCGAAGGCTACGTCCAGGAGCGCACCATCTTCTTCAAGGA
CGACGGCAACTACAAGACCCGCGCCGAGGTGAAGTTCGAGGGCGACACCCTGGTGAACCGCATCGAGCTG
AAGGGCATCGACTTCAAGGAGGACGGCAACATCCTGGGGCACAAGCTGGAGTACAACTACAACAGCCACA
ACGTCTATATCATGGCCGACAAGCAGAAGAACGGCATCAAGGTGAACTTCAAGATCCGCCACAACATCGA
GGACGGCAGCGTGCAGCTCGCCGACCACTACCAGCAGAACACCCCCATCGGCGACGGCCCCGTGCTGCTG
CCCGACAACCACTACCTGAGCTACCAGTCCGCCCTGAGCAAAGACCCCAACGAGAAGCGCGATCACATGG
TCCTGCTGGAGTTCGTGACCGCCGCCGGGATCACTCTCGGCATGGACGAGCTGTACAAGTAAAGCGGCCG
CGGGCCCGTTTAAACCCGCTGATCAGCCTCGACTGTGCCTTCTAGTTGCCAGCCATCTGTTGTTTGCCCC
TCCCCCGTGCCTTCCTTGACCCTGGAAGGTGCCACTCCCACTGTCCTTTCCTAATAAAATGAGGAAATTG
CATCGCATTGTCTGAGTAGGTGTCATTCTATTCTGGGGGGTGGGGTGGGGCAGGACAGCAAGGGGGAGGA
TTGGGAAGACAATAGCAGGCATGCTGGGGATGCGGTGGGCTCTATGGCTTCTGAGGCGGAAAGAACCAGC
TGGGGCTCTAGGGGGTATCCCC
[124 nt withheld, positions 3103-3226]
C
[91 nt withheld, positions 3228-3318]
AGGGTGATGGTTCACGTACCTAGAAGTTCCTATTCCGAAGTTCCTATTCTCTAGAAAGTATAGGAACTTC
CTTGGCCAAAAAGCCTGAACTCACCGCGACGTCTGTCGAGAAGTTTCTGATCGAAAAGTTCGACAGCGTC
TCCGACCTGATGCAGCTCTCGGAGGGCGAAGAATCTCGTGCTTTCAGCTTCGATGTAGGAGGGCGTGGAT
ATGTCCTGCGGGTAAATAGCTGCGCCGATGGTTTCTACAAAGATCGTTATGTTTATCGGCACTTTGCATC
GGCCGCGCTCCCGATTCCGGAAGTGCTTGACATTGGGGAATTCAGCGAGAGCCTGACCTATTGCATCTCC
CGCCGTGCACAGGGTGTCACGTTGCAAGACCTGCCTGAAACCGAACTGCCCGCTGTTCTGCAGCCGGTCG
CGGAGGCCATGGATGCGATCGCTGCGGCCGATCTTAGCCAGACGAGCGGGTTCGGCCCATTCGGACCGCA
AGGAATCGGTCAATACACTACATGGCGTGATTTCATATGCGCGATTGCTGATCCCCATGTGTATCACTGG
CAAACTGTGATGGACGACACCGTCAGTGCGTCCGTCGCGCAGGCTCTCGATGAGCTGATGCTTTGGGCCG
AGGACTGCCCCGAAGTCCGGCACCTCGTGCACGCGGATTTCGGCTCCAACAATGTCCTGACGGACAATGG
CCGCATAACAGCGGTCATTGACTGGAGCGAGGCGATGTTCGGGGATTCCCAATACGAGGTCGCCAACATC
TTCTTCTGGAGGCCGTGGTTGGCTTGTATGGAGCAGCAGACGCGCTACTTCGAGCGGAGGCATCCGGAGC
TTGCAGGATCGCCGCGGCTCCGGGCGTATATGCTCCGCATTGGTCTTGACCAACTCTATCAGAGCTTGGT
TGACGGCAATTTCGATGATGCAGCTTGGGCGCAGGGTCGATGCGACGCAATCGTCCGATCCGGAGCCGGG
ACTGTCGGGCGTACACAAATCGCCCGCAGAAGCGCGGCCGTCTGGACCGATGGCTGTGTAGAAGTACTCG
CCGATAGTGGAAACCGACGCCCCAGCACTCGTCCGAGGGCAAAGGAATAGCACGTACTACGAGATTTCGA
TTCCACCGCCGCCTTCTATGAAAGGTTGGGCTTCGGAATCGTTTTCCGGGACGCCGGCTGGATGATCCTC
CAGCGCGGGGATCTCATGCTGGAGTTCTTCGCCCACCCCAACTTGTTTATTGCAGCTTATAATGGTTACA
AATAAAGCAATAGCATCACAAATTTCACAAATAAAGCATTTTTTTCACTGCATTCTAGTTGTGGTTTGTC
CAAACTCATCAATGTATCTTATCATGTCTGTATACCGTCGACCTCTAGCTAGAGCTTGGCGTAATCATGG
TCATAGCTGTTTCCTGTGTGAAATTGTTATCCGCTCACAATTCCACACAACATACGAGCCGGAAGCATAA
AGTGTAAAGCCTGGGGTGCCTAATGAGTGAGCTAACTCACATTAATTGCGTTGCGCTCACTGCCCGCTTT
CCAGTCGGGAAACCTGTCGTGCCAGCTGCATTAATGAATCGGCCAACGCGCGGGGAGAGGCGGTTTGCGT
ATTGGGCGCTCTTCCGCTTCCTCGCTCACTGACTCGCTGCGCTCGGTCGTTCGGCTGCGGCGAGCGGTAT
CAGCTCACTCAAAGGCGGTAATACGGTTATCCACAGAATCAGGGGATAACGCAGGAAAGAACATGTGAGC
AAAAGGCCAGCAAAAGGCCAGGAACCGTAAAAAGGCCGCGTTGCTGGCGTTTTTCCATAGGCTCCGCCCC
CCTGACGAGCATCACAAAAATCGACGCTCAAGTCAGAGGTGGCGAAACCCGACAGGACTATAAAGATACC
AGGCGTTTCCCCCTGGAAGCTCCCTCGTGCGCTCTCCTGTTCCGACCCTGCCGCTTACCGGATACCTGTC
CGCCTTTCTCCCTTCGGGAAGCGTGGCGCTTTCTCATAGCTCACGCTGTAGGTATCTCAGTTCGGTGTAG
GTCGTTCGCTCCAAGCTGGGCTGTGTGCACGAACCCCCCGTTCAGCCCGACCGCTGCGCCTTATCCGGTA
ACTATCGTCTTGAGTCCAACCCGGTAAGACACGACTTATCGCCACTGGCAGCAGCCACTGGTAACAGGAT
TAGCAGAGCGAGGTATGTAGGCGGTGCTACAGAGTTCTTGAAGTGGTGGCCTAACTACGGCTACACTAGA
AGAACAGTATTTGGTATCTGCGCTCTGCTGAAGCCAGTTACCTTCGGAAAAAGAGTTGGTAGCTCTTGAT
CCGGCAAACAAACCACCGCTGGTAGCGGTGGTTTTTTTGTTTGCAAGCAGCAGATTACGCGCAGAAAAAA
AGGATCTCAAGAAGATCCTTTGATCTTTTCTACGGGGTCTGACGCTCAGTGGAACGAAAACTCACGTTAA
GGGATTTTGGTCATGAGATTATCAAAAAGGATCTTCACCTAGATCCTTTTAAATTAAAAATGAAGTTTTA
AATCAATCTAAAGTATATATGAGTAAACTTGGTCTGACAGTTACCAATGCTTAATCAGTGAGGCACCTAT
CTCAGCGATCTGTCTATTTCGTTCATCCATAGTTGCCTGACTCCCCGTCGTGTAGATAACTACGATACGG
GAGGGCTTACCATCTGGCCCCAGTGCTGCAATGATACCGCGAGACCCACGCTCACCGGCTCCAGATTTAT
CAGCAATAAACCAGCCAGCCGGAAGGGCCGAGCGCAGAAGTGGTCCTGCAACTTTATCCGCCTCCATCCA
GTCTATTAATTGTTGCCGGGAAGCTAGAGTAAGTAGTTCGCCAGTTAATAGTTTGCGCAACGTTGTTGCC
ATTGCTACAGGCATCGTGGTGTCACGCTCGTCGTTTGGTATGGCTTCATTCAGCTCCGGTTCCCAACGAT
CAAGGCGAGTTACATGATCCCCCATGTTGTGCAAAAAAGCGGTTAGCTCCTTCGGTCCTCCGATCGTTGT
CAGAAGTAAGTTGGCCGCAGTGTTATCACTCATGGTTATGGCAGCACTGCATAATTCTCTTACTGTCATG
CCATCCGTAAGATGCTTTTCTGTGACTGGTGAGTACTCAACCAAGTCATTCTGAGAATAGTGTATGCGGC
GACCGAGTTGCTCTTGCCCGGCGTCAATACGGGATAATACCGCGCCACATAGCAGAACTTTAAAAGTGCT
CATCATTGGAAAACGTTCTTCGGGGCGAAAACTCTCAAGGATCTTACCGCTGTTGAGATCCAGTTCGATG
TAACCCACTCGTGCACCCAACTGATCTTCAGCATCTTTTACTTTCACCAGCGTTTCTGGGTGAGCAAAAA
CAGGAAGGCAAAATGCCGCAAAAAAGGGAATAAGGGCGACACGGAAATGTTGAATACTCATACTCTTCCT
TTTTCAATATTATTGAAGCATTTATCAGGGTTATTGTCTCATGAGCGGATACATATTTGAATGTATTTAG
AAAAATAAACAAATAGGGGTTCCGCGCACATTTCCCCGAAAAGTGCCACCTGACGTC
