Features (pLannotate 1.2.2; 23 found; start..end, strand, type, name):
    177..556     +  enhancer       CMV enhancer: human cytomegalovirus immediate early enhancer
    557..760     +  promoter       CMV promoter: human cytomegalovirus (CMV) immediate early promoter
    762..781     +  promoter       PLtetO-1 promoter (fragment): modified phage lambda PL promoter with tet operator sites (Lutz and Bujard, 1997)
    783..802     +  promoter       PLtetO-1 promoter (fragment): modified phage lambda PL promoter with tet operator sites (Lutz and Bujard, 1997)
    810..843     +  promoter       TRE3GV promoter (fragment): 3rd-generation Tet-responsive promoter that can be activated by binding of Tet-On® 3G, optimized for retroviral and lentiviral vectors
    940..1317    +  CDS            H2B: human histone H2B; HIST1H2BJ
   1513..1716    +  CDS            mini-AID: minimal degron from the auxin-responsive IAA17 protein of Arabidopsis thaliana (Kubota et al., 2013) acts as an auxin-inducible degron (AID) in the presence of TIR1
   2017..2733    +  CDS            EYFP: enhanced YFP mammalian codon-optimized
   2774..2998    +  polyA_signal   bGH poly(A) signal: bovine growth hormone polyadenylation signal
   3002..3023    +  promoter       SV40 promoter (fragment): SV40 enhancer and early promoter
   3044..3277    +  rep_origin     f1 ori (fragment) (sequence partly withheld): f1 bacteriophage origin of replication; arrow indicates direction of (+) strand synthesis
   3282..3329    +  protein_bind   FRT: FLP-mediated recombination occurs in the 8-bp core sequence TCTAGAAA (Turan and Bode, 2011). FLP recombinase from the Saccharomyces cerevisiae 2μ plasmid
   3337..4359    +  CDS            HygR: aminoglycoside phosphotransferase from E. coli; aph(4)-Ia; confers resistance to hygromycin
   4369..4494    +  CDS            ble (fragment): BLE_KLEPN - Experimental evidence at protein level: Swiss-Prot protein existence level 1. Binding protein with a strong affinity to the bleomycin family of antibiotics. Binds to CL990; an antimitotic-antibiotic compound. From Klebsiella pneumoniae.
   4489..4610    +  polyA_signal   SV40 poly(A) signal: SV40 polyadenylation signal
   4683..4699    -  protein_bind   lac operator: The lac repressor binds to the lac operator to inhibit transcription in E. coli. This inhibition can be relieved by adding lactose or isopropyl-β-D-thiogalactopyranoside (IPTG). lac repressor encoded by lacI
   4707..4737    -  promoter       lac promoter: promoter for the E. coli lac operon
   4752..4773    -  protein_bind   CAP binding site: CAP binding activates transcription in the presence of cAMP. E. coli catabolite activator protein
   4786..4878    -  CDS            lacI (fragment): lac repressor; lacI; The lac repressor binds to the lac operator to inhibit transcription in E. coli. This inhibition can be relieved by adding lactose or isopropyl-β-D-thiogalactopyranoside (IPTG).
   5061..5649    -  rep_origin     ori: high-copy-number ColE1/pMB1/pBR322/pUC origin of replication
   5820..6680    -  CDS            AmpR: β-lactamase; bla; confers resistance to ampicillin, carbenicillin, and related antibiotics
   6681..6785    -  promoter       AmpR promoter: bla
   6844..22      -  misc_feature   bom (fragment) (across the origin): basis of mobility region from pBR322
>Addgene plasmid #47329 | pcDNA5-H2B-AID-EYFP | addgene full sequence | sequence record 220049 | Addgene NGS Result
TGCCGCATAGTTAAGCCAGTATCTGCTCCCTGCTTGTGTGTTGGAGGTCGCTGAGTAGTGCGCGAGCAAA
ATTTAAGCTACAACAAGGCAAGGCTTGACCGACAATTGCATGAAGAATCTGCTTAGGGTTAGGCGTTTTG
CGCTGCTTCGCGATGTACGGGCCAGATATACGCGTTGACATTGATTATTGACTAGTTATTAATAGTAATC
AATTACGGGGTCATTAGTTCATAGCCCATATATGGAGTTCCGCGTTACATAACTTACGGTAAATGGCCCG
CCTGGCTGACCGCCCAACGACCCCCGCCCATTGACGTCAATAATGACGTATGTTCCCATAGTAACGCCAA
TAGGGACTTTCCATTGACGTCAATGGGTGGAGTATTTACGGTAAACTGCCCACTTGGCAGTACATCAAGT
GTATCATATGCCAAGTACGCCCCCTATTGACGTCAATGACGGTAAATGGCCCGCCTGGCATTATGCCCAG
TACATGACCTTATGGGACTTTCCTACTTGGCAGTACATCTACGTATTAGTCATCGCTATTACCATGGTGA
TGCGGTTTTGGCAGTACATCAATGGGCGTGGATAGCGGTTTGACTCACGGGGATTTCCAAGTCTCCACCC
CATTGACGTCAATGGGAGTTTGTTTTGGCACCAAAATCAACGGGACTTTCCAAAATGTCGTAACAACTCC
GCCCCATTGACGCAAATGGGCGGTAGGCGTGTACGGTGGGAGGTCTATATAAGCAGAGCTCTCCCTATCA
GTGATAGAGATCTCCCTATCAGTGATAGAGATCGTCGACGAGCTCGTTTAGTGAACCGTCAGATCGCCTG
GAGACGCCATCCACGCTGTTTTGACCTCCATAGAAGACACCGGGACCGATCCAGCCTCCGGACTCTAGCG
TTTAAACTTAAGCTTACCGTGCCGCCACCATGCCAGAGCCAGCGAAGTCTGCTCCCGCCCCGAAAAAGGG
CTCCAAGAAGGCGGTGACTAAGGCGCAGAAGAAAGGCGGCAAGAAGCGCAAGCGCAGCCGCAAGGAGAGC
TATTCCATCTATGTGTACAAGGTTCTGAAGCAGGTCCACCCTGACACCGGCATTTCGTCCAAGGCCATGG
GCATCATGAATTCGTTTGTGAACGACATTTTCGAGCGCATCGCAGGTGAGGCTTCCCGCCTGGCGCATTA
CAACAAGCGCTCGACCATCACCTCCAGGGAGATCCAGACGGCCGTGCGCCTGCTGCTGCCTGGGGAGTTG
GCCAAGCACGCCGTGTCCGAGGGTACTAAGGCCATCACCAAGTACACCAGCGCTAAGCCCGGGATGGGCA
GTGTCGAGCTGAATCTGAGGGAGACTGAGCTGTGTCTTGGTCTTCCCGGTGGAGATACAGTGGCTCCGGT
AACCGGAAACAAGAGAGGGTTCTCAGAGACGGTTGATCTGAAGCTAAATCTGAATAATGAGCCTGCAAAC
AAGGAAGGATCTACGACTCATGACGTCGTGACTTTTGATTCCAAGGAGAAGAGTGCTTGTCCTAAAGATC
CAGCCAAACCTCCGGCCAAGGCACAAGTTGTGGGATGGCCACCGGTGAGATCATACCGGAAGAACGTGAT
GGTTTCCTGCCAAAAATCAAGCGGTGGCCCGGAGGCGGCGGCGTTCGTGAAGGTATCAATGGACGGAGCA
CCGTACTTGAGGAAAATCGATTTGAGGATGTATAAAAGCTACGATGAGCTTTCTAATGCTTTGTCCAACA
TGTTCAGCTCTTTTACCATGGGCAAACATGGAGGAGAAGAAGGAATGATAGACTTCATGAATGAGAGGAA
ATTGATGGATTTGGTGAATAGCTGGGACTATGTTCCCTCTTATGAAGACAAAGACGGTGATTGGATGCTC
GTCGGCGACGTTCCTTGGCCAATGTTCGTCGATACATGCAAGCGTTTACGTCTCATGAAAGGATCGGATG
CCATTGGTCTCGCTCCGAGGGCGATGGAGAAGTGCAAGAGCAGAGCTGCGGATCCAGTGAGCAAGGGCGA
GGAGCTGTTCACCGGGGTGGTGCCCATCCTGGTCGAGCTGGACGGCGACGTAAACGGCCACAAGTTCAGC
GTGTCCGGCGAGGGCGAGGGCGATGCCACCTACGGCAAGCTGACCCTGAAGTTCATCTGCACCACCGGCA
AGCTGCCCGTGCCCTGGCCCACCCTCGTGACCACCTTCGGCTACGGCCTGCAGTGCTTCGCCCGCTACCC
CGACCACATGAAGCAGCACGACTTCTTCAAGTCCGCCATGCCCGAAGGCTACGTCCAGGAGCGCACCATC
TTCTTCAAGGACGACGGCAACTACAAGACCCGCGCCGAGGTGAAGTTCGAGGGCGACACCCTGGTGAACC
GCATCGAGCTGAAGGGCATCGACTTCAAGGAGGACGGCAACATCCTGGGGCACAAGCTGGAGTACAACTA
CAACAGCCACAACGTCTATATCATGGCCGACAAGCAGAAGAACGGCATCAAGGTGAACTTCAAGATCCGC
CACAACATCGAGGACGGCAGCGTGCAGCTCGCCGACCACTACCAGCAGAACACCCCCATCGGCGACGGCC
CCGTGCTGCTGCCCGACAACCACTACCTGAGCTACCAGTCCGCCCTGAGCAAAGACCCCAACGAGAAGCG
CGATCACATGGTCCTGCTGGAGTTCGTGACCGCCGCCGGGATCACTCTCGGCATGGACGAGCTGTACAAG
TAAAGCGGCCGCGGGCCCGTTTAAACCCGCTGATCAGCCTCGACTGTGCCTTCTAGTTGCCAGCCATCTG
TTGTTTGCCCCTCCCCCGTGCCTTCCTTGACCCTGGAAGGTGCCACTCCCACTGTCCTTTCCTAATAAAA
TGAGGAAATTGCATCGCATTGTCTGAGTAGGTGTCATTCTATTCTGGGGGGTGGGGTGGGGCAGGACAGC
AAGGGGGAGGATTGGGAAGACAATAGCAGGCATGCTGGGGATGCGGTGGGCTCTATGGCTTCTGAGGCGG
AAAGAACCAGCTGGGGCTCTAGGGGGTATCCCC
[124 nt withheld, positions 3044-3167]
C
[91 nt withheld, positions 3169-3259]
AGGGTGATGGTTCACGTACCTAGAAGTTCCTATTCCGAAGTTCCTATTCTCTAGAAAGTATAGGAACTTC
CTTGGCCAAAAAGCCTGAACTCACCGCGACGTCTGTCGAGAAGTTTCTGATCGAAAAGTTCGACAGCGTC
TCCGACCTGATGCAGCTCTCGGAGGGCGAAGAATCTCGTGCTTTCAGCTTCGATGTAGGAGGGCGTGGAT
ATGTCCTGCGGGTAAATAGCTGCGCCGATGGTTTCTACAAAGATCGTTATGTTTATCGGCACTTTGCATC
GGCCGCGCTCCCGATTCCGGAAGTGCTTGACATTGGGGAATTCAGCGAGAGCCTGACCTATTGCATCTCC
CGCCGTGCACAGGGTGTCACGTTGCAAGACCTGCCTGAAACCGAACTGCCCGCTGTTCTGCAGCCGGTCG
CGGAGGCCATGGATGCGATCGCTGCGGCCGATCTTAGCCAGACGAGCGGGTTCGGCCCATTCGGACCGCA
AGGAATCGGTCAATACACTACATGGCGTGATTTCATATGCGCGATTGCTGATCCCCATGTGTATCACTGG
CAAACTGTGATGGACGACACCGTCAGTGCGTCCGTCGCGCAGGCTCTCGATGAGCTGATGCTTTGGGCCG
AGGACTGCCCCGAAGTCCGGCACCTCGTGCACGCGGATTTCGGCTCCAACAATGTCCTGACGGACAATGG
CCGCATAACAGCGGTCATTGACTGGAGCGAGGCGATGTTCGGGGATTCCCAATACGAGGTCGCCAACATC
TTCTTCTGGAGGCCGTGGTTGGCTTGTATGGAGCAGCAGACGCGCTACTTCGAGCGGAGGCATCCGGAGC
TTGCAGGATCGCCGCGGCTCCGGGCGTATATGCTCCGCATTGGTCTTGACCAACTCTATCAGAGCTTGGT
TGACGGCAATTTCGATGATGCAGCTTGGGCGCAGGGTCGATGCGACGCAATCGTCCGATCCGGAGCCGGG
ACTGTCGGGCGTACACAAATCGCCCGCAGAAGCGCGGCCGTCTGGACCGATGGCTGTGTAGAAGTACTCG
CCGATAGTGGAAACCGACGCCCCAGCACTCGTCCGAGGGCAAAGGAATAGCACGTACTACGAGATTTCGA
TTCCACCGCCGCCTTCTATGAAAGGTTGGGCTTCGGAATCGTTTTCCGGGACGCCGGCTGGATGATCCTC
CAGCGCGGGGATCTCATGCTGGAGTTCTTCGCCCACCCCAACTTGTTTATTGCAGCTTATAATGGTTACA
AATAAAGCAATAGCATCACAAATTTCACAAATAAAGCATTTTTTTCACTGCATTCTAGTTGTGGTTTGTC
CAAACTCATCAATGTATCTTATCATGTCTGTATACCGTCGACCTCTAGCTAGAGCTTGGCGTAATCATGG
TCATAGCTGTTTCCTGTGTGAAATTGTTATCCGCTCACAATTCCACACAACATACGAGCCGGAAGCATAA
AGTGTAAAGCCTGGGGTGCCTAATGAGTGAGCTAACTCACATTAATTGCGTTGCGCTCACTGCCCGCTTT
CCAGTCGGGAAACCTGTCGTGCCAGCTGCATTAATGAATCGGCCAACGCGCGGGGAGAGGCGGTTTGCGT
ATTGGGCGCTCTTCCGCTTCCTCGCTCACTGACTCGCTGCGCTCGGTCGTTCGGCTGCGGCGAGCGGTAT
CAGCTCACTCAAAGGCGGTAATACGGTTATCCACAGAATCAGGGGATAACGCAGGAAAGAACATGTGAGC
AAAAGGCCAGCAAAAGGCCAGGAACCGTAAAAAGGCCGCGTTGCTGGCGTTTTTCCATAGGCTCCGCCCC
CCTGACGAGCATCACAAAAATCGACGCTCAAGTCAGAGGTGGCGAAACCCGACAGGACTATAAAGATACC
AGGCGTTTCCCCCTGGAAGCTCCCTCGTGCGCTCTCCTGTTCCGACCCTGCCGCTTACCGGATACCTGTC
CGCCTTTCTCCCTTCGGGAAGCGTGGCGCTTTCTCATAGCTCACGCTGTAGGTATCTCAGTTCGGTGTAG
GTCGTTCGCTCCAAGCTGGGCTGTGTGCACGAACCCCCCGTTCAGCCCGACCGCTGCGCCTTATCCGGTA
ACTATCGTCTTGAGTCCAACCCGGTAAGACACGACTTATCGCCACTGGCAGCAGCCACTGGTAACAGGAT
TAGCAGAGCGAGGTATGTAGGCGGTGCTACAGAGTTCTTGAAGTGGTGGCCTAACTACGGCTACACTAGA
AGAACAGTATTTGGTATCTGCGCTCTGCTGAAGCCAGTTACCTTCGGAAAAAGAGTTGGTAGCTCTTGAT
CCGGCAAACAAACCACCGCTGGTAGCGGTGGTTTTTTTGTTTGCAAGCAGCAGATTACGCGCAGAAAAAA
AGGATCTCAAGAAGATCCTTTGATCTTTTCTACGGGGTCTGACGCTCAGTGGAACGAAAACTCACGTTAA
GGGATTTTGGTCATGAGATTATCAAAAAGGATCTTCACCTAGATCCTTTTAAATTAAAAATGAAGTTTTA
AATCAATCTAAAGTATATATGAGTAAACTTGGTCTGACAGTTACCAATGCTTAATCAGTGAGGCACCTAT
CTCAGCGATCTGTCTATTTCGTTCATCCATAGTTGCCTGACTCCCCGTCGTGTAGATAACTACGATACGG
GAGGGCTTACCATCTGGCCCCAGTGCTGCAATGATACCGCGAGACCCACGCTCACCGGCTCCAGATTTAT
CAGCAATAAACCAGCCAGCCGGAAGGGCCGAGCGCAGAAGTGGTCCTGCAACTTTATCCGCCTCCATCCA
GTCTATTAATTGTTGCCGGGAAGCTAGAGTAAGTAGTTCGCCAGTTAATAGTTTGCGCAACGTTGTTGCC
ATTGCTACAGGCATCGTGGTGTCACGCTCGTCGTTTGGTATGGCTTCATTCAGCTCCGGTTCCCAACGAT
CAAGGCGAGTTACATGATCCCCCATGTTGTGCAAAAAAGCGGTTAGCTCCTTCGGTCCTCCGATCGTTGT
CAGAAGTAAGTTGGCCGCAGTGTTATCACTCATGGTTATGGCAGCACTGCATAATTCTCTTACTGTCATG
CCATCCGTAAGATGCTTTTCTGTGACTGGTGAGTACTCAACCAAGTCATTCTGAGAATAGTGTATGCGGC
GACCGAGTTGCTCTTGCCCGGCGTCAATACGGGATAATACCGCGCCACATAGCAGAACTTTAAAAGTGCT
CATCATTGGAAAACGTTCTTCGGGGCGAAAACTCTCAAGGATCTTACCGCTGTTGAGATCCAGTTCGATG
TAACCCACTCGTGCACCCAACTGATCTTCAGCATCTTTTACTTTCACCAGCGTTTCTGGGTGAGCAAAAA
CAGGAAGGCAAAATGCCGCAAAAAAGGGAATAAGGGCGACACGGAAATGTTGAATACTCATACTCTTCCT
TTTTCAATATTATTGAAGCATTTATCAGGGTTATTGTCTCATGAGCGGATACATATTTGAATGTATTTAG
AAAAATAAACAAATAGGGGTTCCGCGCACATTTCCCCGAAAAGTGCCACCTGACGTCGACGGATCGGGAG
ATCTCCCGATCCCCTATGGTGCACTCTCAGTACAATCTGCTCTGA
