>Addgene plasmid #47329 | pcDNA5-H2B-AID-EYFP | addgene partial sequence | sequence record 69399 | LNCX_primer
TTTTGACCTCCATAGAAGACACCGGGACCGATCCAGCCTCCGGACTCTAGCGTTTAAACTTAAGCTTACC
GTGCCGCCACCATGCCAGAGCCAGCGAAGTCTGCTCCCGCCCCGAAAAAGGGCTCCAAGAAGGCGGTGAC
TAAGGCGCAGAAGAAAGGCGGCAAGAAGCGCAAGCGCAGCCGCAAGGAGAGCTATTCCATCTATGTGTAC
AAGGTTCTGAAGCAGGTCCACCCTGACACCGGCATTTCGTCCAAGGCCATGGGCATCATGAATTCGTTTG
TGAACGACATTTTCGAGCGCATCGCAGGTGAGGCTTCCCGCCTGGCGCATTACAACAAGCGCTCGACCAT
CACCTCCAGGGAGATCCAGACGGCCGTGCGCCTGCTGCTGCCTGGGGAGTTGGCCAAGCACGCCGTGTCC
GAGGGTACTAAGGCCATCACCAAGTACACCAGCGCTAAGCCCGGGATGGGCAGTGTCGAGCTGAATCTGA
GGGAGACTGAGCTGTGTCTTGGTCTTCCCGGTGGAGATACAGTGGCTCCGGTAACCGGAAACAAGAGAGG
GTTCTCAGAGACGGTTGATCTGAAGCTAAATCTGAATAATGAGCCTGCAAACAAGGAAGGATCTACGACT
CATGACGTCGTGACTTTTGATTCCAAGGAGAAGAGTGCTTGTCCTAAAGATCCAGCCAAACCTCCGGCCA
AGGCACAAGTTGTGGGATGGCCACCGGTGAGATCATACCGGAAGAACGTGATGGTTTCCTGCCAAAAATC
AAGCGGTGGCCCGGAGGCGGCGGCGTTCGTGAAGGTATCAATGGACGGAGCACCGTACTTGAGGAAAATC
GATTTGAGGATGTATAAA
