>Addgene plasmid #47329 | pcDNA5-H2B-AID-EYFP | addgene partial sequence | sequence record 69402 | egfp-N 5'-CGTCGCCGTCCAGCTCGACCAG-3'
CTCGCCCTTGCTCACTGGATCCGCAGCTCTGCTCTTGCACTTCTCCATCGCCCTCGGAGCGAGACCAATG
GCATCCGATCCTTTCATGAGACGTAAACGCTTGCATGTATCGACGAACATTGGCCAAGGAACGTCGCCGA
CGAGCATCCAATCACCGTCTTTGTCTTCATAAGAGGGAACATAGTCCCAGCTATTCACCAAATCCATCAA
TTTCCTCTCATTCATGAAGTCTATCATTCCTTCTTCTCCTCCATGTTTGCCCATGGTAAAAGAGCTGAAC
ATGTTGGACAAAGCATTAGAAAGCTCATCGTAGCTTTTATACATCCTCAAATCGATTTTCCTCAAGTACG
GTGCTCCGTCCATTGATACCTTCACGAACGCCGCCGCCTCCGGGCCACCGCTTGATTTTTGGCAGGAAAC
CATCACGTTCTTCCGGTATGATCTCACCGGTGGCCATCCCACAACTTGTGCCTTGGCCGGAGGTTTGGCT
GGATCTTTAGGACAAGCACTCTTCTCCTTGGAATCAAAAGTCACGACGTCATGAGTCGTAGATCCTTCCT
TGTTTGCAGGCTCATTATTCAGATTTAGCTTCAGATCAACCGTCTCTGAGAACCCTCTCTTGTTTCCGGT
TACCGGAGCCACTGTATCTCCACCGGGAAGACCAAGACACAGCTCAGTCTCCCTCAGATTCAGCTCGACA
CTGCCCATCCCGGGCTTAGCGCTGGTGTACTTGGTGATGGCCTTAGTACCCTCGGACACGGCGTGCTTGG
CCAACTCCCCAGGCAGCAGCAGGCGCACGGCCGTCTGGATCTCCCTGGAGGTGATGGTCGAGCGCTTGTT
GTAATGCGCCAGGCGGGAAGCCTCAC
